Addgene plasmid #60726: pTSara-N748D
Purpose: Expresses both fragments of T7 RNAP split at position 179. Both fragments are driven by PBAD. The C-terminal fragment has the point mutation N748D. Contains a constitutive araC ORF
Depositing lab: Matthew Bennett. Depositing organization: Rice University. Publication: Library of synthetic transcriptional AND gates built with split T7 RNA polymerase mutants. Shis DL, Bennett MR. Proc Natl Acad Sci U S A. 2013 Mar 26;110(13):5028-33. doi: 10.1073/pnas.1220157110. Epub 2013 Mar 11. PubMed 23479654.
Backbone
  Vector backbone: pBAD33
  Backbone size w/o insert (bp): 5500
  Total vector size (bp): 7600
  Modifications to backbone: IPTG inducible promoter PLac drives expression 1-179 of split T7 RNAP while the arabinose promoter PBAD drives expression 180-880.
  Vector type: Bacterial Expression, Synthetic Biology
Growth in bacteria
  Bacterial resistance: Chloramphenicol, 25 μg/mL
  Growth temperature: 37°C
  Growth strain: DH10B
  Copy number: High Copy
Gene/Insert 1
  Gene/Insert name: Residues 1-179 of split T7 RNAP
  Species: Synthetic; T7 Phage
  Insert size (bp): 540
  Mutation: Residues 1-180 of split T7 RNAP
  GenBank ID: GI:216012
Gene/Insert 2
  Gene/Insert name: Residues 180-880 of split T7 RNAP
  Species: Synthetic
  Insert size (bp): 2118
  Mutation: Residues 180-880 of split T7 RNAP. Contains mutation N748D.
  GenBank ID: GI:216012
Terms and licenses: Academic/Nonprofit Terms; Industry Terms: Not Available to Industry
How to cite: pTSara-N748D was a gift from Matthew Bennett (Addgene plasmid # 60726 ; http://n2t.net/addgene:60726 ; RRID:Addgene_60726)
