[The description below was written by a language model from this plasmid's Addgene catalogue record and pLannotate feature annotations shown in this document.]
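Description:
pTSara-N748D is a bacterial expression and synthetic-biology plasmid built on the pBAD33 backbone, about 7.7 kb in the deposited sequence. It is selected with chloramphenicol through a complete cat gene and its own promoter. The feature table shows an intact p15A origin, which is normally medium copy and compatible with ColE1-type plasmids, although the catalogue entry lists the plasmid as high copy. An f1 origin is also present. The remaining backbone hits are only fragments: partial β-lactamase, tetracycline resistance, IS1, and ColE1- and RSF-type origin sequences. These appear to be leftovers from the backbone's construction rather than working parts.

The payload is T7 RNA polymerase split at position 179 into two separately expressed pieces. The N-terminal fragment (residues 1-179, about 540 bp) lies on the reverse strand, downstream of an araBAD promoter fragment and followed by the T7Te terminator. The C-terminal fragment (residues 180-880, about 2.1 kb, carrying the N748D substitution) lies on the forward strand behind another araBAD promoter fragment and ends at the rrnB T1/T2 terminators. The two divergent cassettes are separated by a short EGFP-like fragment whose role is not explained in the record.

The stated purpose is that both fragments are driven by PBAD, which matches the annotation. The backbone-modification field instead mentions a PLac promoter for the N-terminal piece, and no lac promoter is annotated. The purpose field also describes a constitutive araC ORF, but the feature table does not call one. The associated publication describes a library of transcriptional AND gates built from split T7 RNA polymerase mutants, and here arabinose induces both halves together.
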