Features (pLannotate 1.2.2; 23 found; start..end, strand, type, name):
     96..212     +  promoter       araBAD promoter (fragment): araBAD; promoter of the L-arabinose operon of E. coli; the araC regulatory gene is transcribed in the opposite direction (Guzman et al., 1995)
    288..315     -  terminator     T7Te terminator: phage T7 early transcription terminator
    371..907     -  CDS            RPOL_BPT7 (fragment): Experimental evidence at protein level: Swiss-Prot protein existence level 1. Highly processive DNA-dependent RNA polymerase that catalyzes the transcription of class II and class III viral genes. Recognizes a specific promoter sequence and enters first into an 'abortive phase' where very short transcripts are synthesized and released before proceeding to the processive transcription of long RNA chains. Unwinds the double-stranded DNA to expose the coding strand for templating. Participates in the initiation of viral DNA replication presumably by making primers accessible to the DNA polymerase
    969..1116    -  promoter       araBAD promoter (fragment): araBAD; promoter of the L-arabinose operon of E. coli; the araC regulatory gene is transcribed in the opposite direction (Guzman et al., 1995)
   1120..1377    -  CDS            (3-F)Tyr-EGFP (fragment): (3-F)Tyr-EGFP is a basic (constitutively fluorescent) green fluorescent protein published in 2004, derived from Aequorea victoria.
   1377..1487    +  promoter       araBAD promoter (fragment): araBAD; promoter of the L-arabinose operon of E. coli; the araC regulatory gene is transcribed in the opposite direction (Guzman et al., 1995)
   1548..3659    +  CDS            RPOL_BPT7 (fragment): Experimental evidence at protein level: Swiss-Prot protein existence level 1. Highly processive DNA-dependent RNA polymerase that catalyzes the transcription of class II and class III viral genes. Recognizes a specific promoter sequence and enters first into an 'abortive phase' where very short transcripts are synthesized and released before proceeding to the processive transcription of long RNA chains. Unwinds the double-stranded DNA to expose the coding strand for templating. Participates in the initiation of viral DNA replication presumably by making primers accessible to the DNA polymerase
   3663..3692    +  misc_feature   MCS (fragment): pUC18/19 multiple cloning site
   3776..3891    +  ncRNA          5S rRNA: Accession: RF00001 - 5S ribosomal RNA
   3895..3981    +  terminator     rrnB T1 terminator: Escherichia coli rrnB; transcription terminator T1 from the E. coli rrnB gene
   4073..4100    +  terminator     rrnB T2 terminator: transcription terminator T2 from the E. coli rrnB gene
   4119..4210    +  promoter       AmpR promoter: bla
   4211..4326    +  CDS            AmpR (fragment): β-lactamase; bla; confers resistance to ampicillin, carbenicillin, and related antibiotics
   4327..4621    +  CDS            bla(M) (fragment): β-lactamase lacking the signal sequence; bla(M); allows cytosolic expression of β-lactamase
   4664..5119    +  rep_origin     f1 ori (sequence partly withheld): f1 bacteriophage origin of replication; arrow indicates direction of (+) strand synthesis
   5230..5463    +  rep_origin     ori (fragment): high-copy-number ColE1/pMB1/pBR322/pUC origin of replication
   5674..6333    -  CDS            CmR: chloramphenicol acetyltransferase; cat; confers resistance to chloramphenicol
   6334..6436    -  promoter       cat promoter: promoter of the E. coli cat gene encoding chloramphenicol acetyltransferase
   6557..6700    +  mobile_element IS1 (fragment): prokaryotic transposable element IS1
   6819..6874    -  rep_origin     RSF ori (fragment): Plasmids containing the RSF 1030 origin of replication can be propagated in E. coli cells that contain additional plasmids with compatible origins.
   6962..7507    -  rep_origin     p15A ori: Plasmids containing the medium-copy-number p15A origin of replication can be propagated in E. coli cells that contain a second plasmid with the ColE1 origin.
   7540..7660    -  CDS            TcR (fragment): tetracycline efflux protein; tet; confers resistance to tetracycline
   7670..6       +  promoter       tet promoter (fragment) (across the origin): E. coli promoter for tetracycline efflux protein gene
>Addgene plasmid #60726 | pTSara-N748D | depositor full sequence | sequence record 97714 | pTSara-N748D sequence 7682 bps
ATCGATGCATAATGTGCCTGTCAAATGGACGAAGCAGGGATTCTGCAAACCCTATGCTACTCCGTCAAGC
CGTCAATTGTCTGATTCGTTACCAACAGACATTGCCGTCACTGCGTCTTTTACTGGCTCTTCTCGCTAAC
CAAACCGGTAACCCCGCTTATTAAAAGCATTCTGTAACAAAGCGGGACCAAAGCCATGACAAAAACGCGT
AATTTCAACACGAGCCAAAATAATAAAAAAGCCGGATTAATAATCTGGCTTTTTATATTCTCTCTCTAGT
ATATAAACGCAGAAAGGCCCACCCGAAGGTGAGCCAGTGTGATCCAAGCCAGCTCGATATCCGTCGGCTT
GAACGAATTGTTAGACATTACTTGTAGACGTGCCCTACGCGCTTGTTGAGTTGTTCCTCAACGTTTTTCT
TGAAGTGCTTAGCTTCAAGGTCACGGATACGACCGAAGCGAGCCTCGTCCTCAATGGCCCGACCGATTGC
GCTTGCTACAGCCTGAACGGTTGTATTGTCAGCACTGGTTAGGCAAGCCAGAGTGGTCTTAATGGTGATG
TACGCTACGGCTTCCGGCTTGATTTCTTGCAGGAACTGGAAGGCTGTCGGGCGCTTGCCGCGCTTAGCTT
TCACTTCCTCAAACCAGTCGTTGATGCGTGCAATCATCTTAGGGAGTAGGGTAGTGATGAGAGGCTTGGC
GGCAGCGTTATCCGCAACCTCACCAGCTTTAAGTTGACGCTCAAACATCTTGCGGAAGCGTGCTTCACCC
ATCTCGTAAGACTCATGCTCAAGGGCCAACTGTTCGCGAGCTAAACGCTCACCGTAATGGTCAGCCAGAG
TGTTGAACGGGATAGCAGCCAGTTCGATGTCAGAGAAGTCGTTCTTAGCGATGTTAATCGTGTTCATATT
AGAAAAAGAATGTTATTAAGTAAGTCTTTCTAGAGCTCGCTAGCCCAAAAAAACGGGTATGGAGAAACAG
TAGAGAGTTGCGATAAAAAGCGTCAGGTAGGATCCGCTAATCTTATGGATAAAAATGCTATGGCATAGCA
AAGTGTGACGCCGTGCAAATAATCAATGTCCTAGGACTTTTCTGCCGTGATTATAGACACTTTTGTCGCG
ATGTTGTGTCTAATTTTGAAGTTAACTTTGATTCCATTCTTTTGTTTGTCTGCCATGATGTATACATTGT
GTGAGTTATAGTTGTATTCCAATTTGTGTCCAAGAATGTTTCCATCTTCTTTAAAATCAATACCTTTTAA
CTCGATTCTATTAACAAGGGTATCACCTTCAAACTTGACTTCAGCACGTGTCTTGTAGTTCCCGTCATCT
TTGAAAAATATAGTTCTTTCCTGTACATAACCTTCGGGCACTCGAGACATTGATTATTTGCACGGCGTCA
CACTTTGCTATGCCATAGCATTTTTATCCATAAGATTAGCGGATCCTACCTGACGCTTTTTATCGCAACT
CTCTACTGTTTCTCCATACCCGTTTTTTTGGGCTAGCACTAGTGGAGCCCTATATATAAAGATCAGGGCC
AGGTATGAAAGCATTTATGCAAGTTGTCGAGGCTGACATGCTCTCTAAGGGTCTACTCGGTGGCGAGGCG
TGGTCTTCGTGGCATAAGGAAGACTCTATTCATGTAGGAGTACGCTGCATCGAGATGCTCATTGAGTCAA
CCGGAATGGTTAGCTTACACCGCCAAAATGCTGGCGTAGTAGGTCAAGACTCTGAGACTATCGAACTCGC
ACCTGAATACGCTGAGGCTATCGCAACCCGTGCAGGTGCGCTGGCTGGCATCTCTCCGATGTTCCAACCT
TGCGTAGTTCCTCCTAAGCCGTGGACTGGCATTACTGGTGGTGGCTATTGGGCTAACGGTCGTCGTCCTC
TGGCGCTGGTGCGTACTCACAGTAAGAAAGCACTGATGCGCTACGAAGACGTTTACATGCCTGAGGTGTA
CAAAGCGATTAACATTGCGCAAAACACCGCATGGAAAATCAACAAGAAAGTCCTAGCGGTCGCCAACGTA
ATCACCAAGTGGAAGCATTGTCCGGTCGAGGACATCCCTGCGATTGAGCGTGAAGAACTCCCGATGAAAC
CGGAAGACATCGACATGAATCCTGAGGCTCTCACCGCGTGGAAACGTGCTGCCGCTGCTGTGTACCGCAA
GGACAAGGCTCGCAAGTCTCGCCGTATCAGCCTTGAGTTCATGCTTGAGCAAGCCAATAAGTTTGCTAAC
CATAAGGCCATCTGGTTCCCTTACAACATGGACTGGCGCGGTCGTGTTTACGCTGTGTCAATGTTCAACC
CGCAAGGTAACGATATGACCAAAGGACTGCTTACGCTGGCGAAAGGTAAACCAATCGGTAAGGAAGGTTA
CTACTGGCTGAAAATCCACGGTGCAAACTGTGCGGGTGTCGATAAGGTTCCGTTCCCTGAGCGCATCAAG
TTCATTGAGGAAAACCACGAGAACATCATGGCTTGCGCTAAGTCTCCACTGGAGAACACTTGGTGGGCTG
AGCAAGATTCTCCGTTCTGCTTCCTTGCGTTCTGCTTTGAGTACGCTGGGGTACAGCACCACGGCCTGAG
CTATAACTGCTCCCTTCCGCTGGCGTTTGACGGGTCTTGCTCTGGCATCCAGCACTTCTCCGCGATGCTC
CGAGATGAGGTAGGTGGTCGCGCGGTTAACTTGCTTCCTAGTGAAACCGTTCAGGACATCTACGGGATTG
TTGCTAAGAAAGTCAACGAGATTCTACAAGCAGACGCAATCAATGGGACCGATAACGAAGTAGTTACCGT
GACCGATGAGAACACTGGTGAAATCTCTGAGAAAGTCAAGCTGGGCACTAAGGCACTGGCTGGTCAATGG
CTGGCTTACGGTGTTACTCGCAGTGTGACTAAGCGTTCAGTCATGACGCTGGCTTACGGGTCCAAAGAGT
TCGGCTTCCGTCAACAAGTGCTGGAAGATACCATTCAGCCAGCTATTGATTCCGGCAAGGGTCTGATGTT
CACTCAGCCGAATCAGGCTGCTGGATACATGGCTAAGCTGATTTGGGAATCTGTGAGCGTGACGGTGGTA
GCTGCGGTTGAAGCAATGAACTGGCTTAAGTCTGCTGCTAAGCTGCTGGCTGCTGAGGTCAAAGATAAGA
AGACTGGAGAGATTCTTCGCAAGCGTTGCGCTGTGCATTGGGTAACTCCTGATGGTTTCCCTGTGTGGCA
GGAATACAAGAAGCCTATTCAGACGCGCTTGAACCTGATGTTCCTCGGTCAGTTCAAATTACAGCCTACC
ATTAACACCAACAAAGATAGCGAGATTGATGCACACAAACAGGAGTCTGGTATCGCTCCTAACTTTGTAC
ACAGCCAAGACGGTAGCCACCTTCGTAAGACTGTAGTGTGGGCACACGAGAAGTACGGAATCGAATCTTT
TGCACTGATTCACGACTCCTTCGGTACCATTCCGGCTGACGCTGCGAACCTGTTCAAAGCAGTGCGCGAA
ACTATGGTTGACACATATGAGTCTTGTGATGTACTGGCTGATTTCTACGACCAGTTCGCTGACCAGTTGC
ACGAGTCTCAATTGGACAAAATGCCAGCACTTCCGGCTAAAGGTAACTTGAACCTCCGTGACATCTTAGA
GTCGGACTTCGCGTTCGCGTAATCTAGAGTCGACCTGCAGGCATGCAAGCTTGGCTGTTTTGGCGGATGA
GAGAAGATTTTCAGCCTGATACAGATTAAATCAGAACGCAGAAGCGGTCTGATAAAACAGAATTTGCCTG
GCGGCAGTAGCGCGGTGGTCCCACCTGACCCCATGCCGAACTCAGAAGTGAAACGCCGTAGCGCCGATGG
TAGTGTGGGGTCTCCCCATGCGAGAGTAGGGAACTGCCAGGCATCAAATAAAACGAAAGGCTCAGTCGAA
AGACTGGGCCTTTCGTTTTATCTGTTGTTTGTCGGTGAACGCTCTCCTGAGTAGGACAAATCCGCCGGGA
GCGGATTTGAACGTTGCGAAGCAACGGCCCGGAGGGTGGCGGGCAGGACGCCCGCCATAAACTGCCAGGC
ATCAAATTAAGCAGAAGGCCATCCTGACGGATGGCCTTTTTGCGTTTCTACAAACTCTTTTGTTTATTTT
TCTAAATACATTCAAATATGTATCCGCTCATGAGACAATAACCCTGATAAATGCTTCAATAATATTGAAA
AAGGAAGAGTATGAGTATTCAACATTTCCGTGTCGCCCTTATTCCCTTTTTTGCGGCATTTTGCCTTCCT
GTTTTTGCTCACCCAGAAACGCTGGTGAAAGTAAAAGATGCTGAAGATCAGTTGGGGCAAACTATTAACT
GGCGAACTACTTACTCTAGCTTCCCGGCAACAATTAATAGACTGGATGGAGGCGGATAAAGTTGCAGGAC
CACTTCTGCGCTCGGCCCTTCCGGCTGGCTGGTTTATTGCTGATAAATCTGGAGCCGGTGAGCGTGGGTC
TCGCGGTATCATTGCAGCACTGGGGCCAGATGGTAAGCCCTCCCGTATCGTAGTTATCTACACGACGGGG
AGTCAGGCAACTATGGATGAACGAAATAGACAGATCGCTGAGATAGGTGCCTCACTGATTAAGCATTGGT
AACTGTCAGACCAAGTTTACTCATATATACTTTAGATTGATT
[125 nt withheld, positions 4663-4787]
C
[141 nt withheld, positions 4789-4929]
CCTTTGACGTTGGAGTCCACGTTCTTTAATAGTGGACTCTTGTTCCAAACTTGAACAACACTCAACCCTA
TCTCGGGCTATTCTTTTGATTTATAAGGGATTTTGCCGATTTCGGCCTATTGGTTAAAAAATGAGCTGAT
TTAACAAAAATTTAACGCGAATTTTAACAAAATATTAACGTTTACAATTTAAAAGGATCTAGGTGAAGAT
CCTTTTTGATAATCTCATGACCAAAATCCCTTAACGTGAGTTTTCGTTCCACTGAGCGTCAGACCCCGTA
GAAAAGATCAAAGGATCTTCTTGAGATCCTTTTTTTCTGCGCGTAATCTGCTGCTTGCAAACAAAAAAAC
CACCGCTACCAGCGGTGGTTTGTTTGCCGGATCAAGAGCTACCAACTCTTTTTCCGAAGGTAACTGGCTT
CAGCAGAGCGCAGATACCAAATACTGTCCTTCTAGTGTAGCCGTAGTTAGGCCACCACTTCAAGAACTCT
GTAGCACCGCCTACATACCTCGCTCTGCTAATCCTGTTACCAGTCAGGCATTTGAGAAGCACACGGTCAC
ACTGCTTCCGGTAGTCAATAAACCGGTAAACCAGCAATAGACATAAGCGGCTATTTAACGACCCTGCCCT
GAACCGACGACCGGGTCGAATTTGCTTTCGAATTTCTGCCATTCATCCGCTTATTATCACTTATTCAGGC
GTAGCACCAGGCGTTTAAGGGCACCAATAACTGCCTTAAAAAAATTACGCCCCGCCCTGCCACTCATCGC
AGTACTGTTGTAATTCATTAAGCATTCTGCCGACATGGAAGCCATCACAGACGGCATGATGAACCTGAAT
CGCCAGCGGCATCAGCACCTTGTCGCCTTGCGTATAATATTTGCCCATGGTGAAAACGGGGGCGAAGAAG
TTGTCCATATTGGCCACGTTTAAATCAAAACTGGTGAAACTCACCCAGGGATTGGCTGAGACGAAAAACA
TATTCTCAATAAACCCTTTAGGGAAATAGGCCAGGTTTTCACCGTAACACGCCACATCTTGCGAATATAT
GTGTAGAAACTGCCGGAAATCGTCGTGGTATTCACTCCAGAGCGATGAAAACGTTTCAGTTTGCTCATGG
AAAACGGTGTAACAAGGGTGAACACTATCCCATATCACCAGCTCACCGTCTTTCATTGCCATACGGAATT
CCGGATGAGCATTCATCAGGCGGGCAAGAATGTGAATAAAGGCCGGATAAAACTTGTGCTTATTTTTCTT
TACGGTCTTTAAAAAGGCCGTAATATCCAGCTGAACGGTCTGGTTATAGGTACATTGAGCAACTGACTGA
AATGCCTCAAAATGTTCTTTACGATGCCATTGGGATATATCAACGGTGGTATATCCAGTGATTTTTTTCT
CCATTTTAGCTTCCTTAGCTCCTGAAAATCTCGATAACTCAAAAAATACGCCCGGTAGTGATCTTATTTC
ATTATGGTGAAAGTTGGAACCTCTTACGTGCCGATCAACGTCTCATTTTCGCCAAAAGTTGGCCCAGGGC
TTCCCGGTATCAACAGGGACACCAGGATTTATTTATTCTGCGAAGTGATCTTCCGTCACAGGTATTTATT
CGGCGCAAAGTGCGTCGGGTGATGCTGCCAACTTACTGATTTAGTGTATGATGGTGTTTTTGAGGTGCTC
CAGTGGCTTCTGTTTCTATCAGCTGTCCCTCCTGTTCAGCTACTGACGGGGTGGTGCGTAACGGCAAAAG
CACCGCCGGACATCAGCGCTAGCGGAGTGTATACTGGCTTACTATGTTGGCACTGATGAGGGTGTCAGTG
AAGTGCTTCATGTGGCAGGAGAAAAAAGGCTGCACCGGTGCGTCAGCAGAATATGTGATACAGGATATAT
TCCGCTTCCTCGCTCACTGACTCGCTACGCTCGGTCGTTCGACTGCGGCGAGCGGAAATGGCTTACGAAC
GGGGCGGAGATTTCCTGGAAGATGCCAGGAAGATACTTAACAGGGAAGTGAGAGGGCCGCGGCAAAGCCG
TTTTTCCATAGGCTCCGCCCCCCTGACAAGCATCACGAAATCTGACGCTCAAATCAGTGGTGGCGAAACC
CGACAGGACTATAAAGATACCAGGCGTTTCCCCCTGGCGGCTCCCTCGTGCGCTCTCCTGTTCCTGCCTT
TCGGTTTACCGGTGTCATTCCGCTGTTATGGCCGCGTTTGTCTCATTCCACGCCTGACACTCAGTTCCGG
GTAGGCAGTTCGCTCCAAGCTGGACTGTATGCACGAACCCCCCGTTCAGTCCGACCGCTGCGCCTTATCC
GGTAACTATCGTCTTGAGTCCAACCCGGAAAGACATGCAAAAGCACCACTGGCAGCAGCCACTGGTAATT
GATTTAGAGGAGTTAGTCTTGAAGTCATGCGCCGGTTAAGGCTAAACTGAAAGGACAAGTTTTGGTGACT
GCGCTCCTCCAAGCCAGTTACCTCGGTTCAAAGAGTTGGTAGCTCAGAGAACCTTCGAAAAACCGCCCTG
CAAGGCGGTTTTTTCGTTTTCAGAGCAAGAGATTACGCGCAGACCAAAACGATCTCAAGAAGATCATCTT
ATTAATCAGATAAAATATTTGCTCATGAGCCCGAAGTGGCGAGCCCGATCTTCCCCATCGGTGATGTCGG
CGATATAGGCGCCAGCAACCGCACCTGTGGCGCCGGTGATGCCGGCCACGATGCGTCCGGCGTAGAGGAT
CTGCTCATGTTTGACAGCTTATC
