>Addgene plasmid #60726 | pTSara-N748D | addgene partial sequence | sequence record 99406 | pBRrevBam 5'-GGTGATGTCGGCGATATAGG-3'
GCCGGCCACGATGCGTCCGGCGTAGAGGATCTGCTCATGTTTGACAGCTTATCATCGATGCATAATGTGC
CTGTCAAATGGACGAAGCAGGGATTCTGCAAACCCTATGCTACTCCGTCAAGCCGTCAATTGTCTGATTC
GTTACCAACAGACATTGCCGTCACTGCGTCTTTTACTGGCTCTTCTCGCTAACCAAACCGGTAACCCCGC
TTATTAAAAGCATTCTGTAACAAAGCGGGACCAAAGCCATGACAAAAACGCGTAATTTCAACACGAGCCA
AAATAATAAAAAAGCAGGATTAATAATCTGGCTTTTTATATTCTCTCTCTAGTATATAAACGCAGAAAGG
CCCACCCGAAGGTGAGCCAGTGTGATCCAAGCCAGCTCGATATCCGTCGGCTTGAACGAATTGTTAGACA
TTACTTGTAGACGTGCCCTACGCGCTTGTTGAGTTGTTCCTCAACGTTTTTCTTGAAGTGCTTAGCTTCA
AGGTCACGGATACGACCGAAGCGAGCCTCGTCCTCAATGGCCCGACCGATTGCGCTTGCTACAGCCTGAA
CGGTTGTATTGTCAGCACTGGTTAGGCAAGCCAGAGTGGTCTTAATGGTGATGTACGCTACGGCTTCCGG
CTTGATTTCTTGCAGGAACTGGAAGGCTGTCGGGCGCTTGCCGCGCTTAGCTTTCACTTCCTCAAACCAG
TCGTTGATGCGTGCAATCATC
