>Addgene plasmid #60726 | pTSara-N748D | addgene partial sequence | sequence record 100897 | pBAD33-F2 5'-ctgtaacaaagcgggaccaa-3'
GAGCCAAAATAATAAAAAAGCAGGATTAATAATCTGGCTTTTTATATTCTCTCTCTAGTATATAAACGCA
GAAAGGCCCACCCGAAGGTGAGCCAGTGTGATCCAAGCCAGCTCGATATCCGTCGGCTTGAACGAATTGT
TAGACATTACTTGTAGACGTGCCCTACGCGCTTGTTGAGTTGTTCCTCAACGTTTTTCTTGAAGTGCTTA
GCTTCAAGGTCACGGATACGACCGAAGCGAGCCTCGTCCTCAATGGCCCGACCGATTGCGCTTGCTACAG
CCTGAACGGTTGTATTGTCAGCACTGGTTAGGCAAGCCAGAGTGGTCTTAATGGTGATGTACGCTACGGC
TTCCGGCTTGATTTCTTGCAGGAACTGGAAGGCTGTCGGGCGCTTGCCGCGCTTAGCTTTCACTTCCTCA
AACCAGTCGTTGATGCGTGCAATCATCTTAGGGAGTAGGGTAGTGATGAGAGGCTTGGCGGCAGCGTTAT
CCGCAACCTCACCAGCTTTAAGTTGACGCTCAAACATCTTGCGGAAGCGTGCTTCACCCATCTCGTAAGA
CTCATGCTCAAGGGCCAACTGTTCGCGAGCTAAACGCTCACCGTAATGGTCAGCCAGAGTGTTGAACGGG
ATAGCAGCCAGTTCGATGTCAGAGAAGTCGTTCTTAGCGATGTTAATCGTGTTCATATTAGAAAAAGAAT
GTTATTAAGTAAGTCTTTCTAGAGCTCGCTAGCCC
