>Addgene plasmid #60726 | pTSara-N748D | addgene partial sequence | sequence record 101310 | T7RNApol-F 5'-CTTCCGTCAACAAGTGCTGg-3'
TCTGATGTTCACTCAGCCGAATCAGGCTGCTGGATACATGGCTAAGCTGATTTGGGAATCTGTGAGCGTG
ACGGTGGTAGCTGCGGTTGAAGCAATGAACTGGCTTAAGTCTGCTGCTAAGCTGCTGGCTGCTGAGGTCA
AAGATAAGAAGACTGGAGAGATTCTTCGCAAGCGTTGCGCTGTGCATTGGGTAACTCCTGATGGTTTCCC
TGTGTGGCAGGAATACAAGAAGCCTATTCAGACGCGCTTGGATCTGATGTTCCTCGGTCAGTTCCGCTTA
CAGCCTACCATTAACACCAACAAAGATAGCGAGATTGATGCACACAAACAGGAGTCTGGTATCGCTCCTA
ACTTTGTACACAGCCAAGACGGTAGCCACCTTCGTAAGACTGTAGTGTGGGCACACGAGAAGTACGGAAT
CGAATCTTTTGCACTGATTCACGACTCCTTCGGTACCATTCCGGCTGACGCTGCGAACCTGTTCAAAGCA
GTGCGCGAAACTATGGTTGACACATATGAGTCTTGTGATGTACTGGCTGATTTCTACGACCAGTTCGCTG
ACCAGTTGCACGAGTCTCAATTGGACAAAATGCCAGCACTTCCGGCTAAAGGTAACTTGAACCTCCGTGA
CATCTTAGAGTCGGACTTCGCGTTCGCGTAATCTAGAGTCGACCTGCAGGCATGCAAGCTTGGCTGTTTT
GGCGGATGAGAGAAGATTTTCAGCCTGATACAGATTAAATCAGAACGCAGAAGC
